Addgene plasmid #14285: pAG413GAL-ECFP-ccdB
Purpose: (Empty Backbone)
Depositing lab: Susan Lindquist. Depositing organization: Whitehead Institute for Biomedical Research. Publication: A suite of Gateway cloning vectors for high-throughput genetic analysis in Saccharomyces cerevisiae. Alberti S, Gitler AD, Lindquist S. Yeast. 2007 Oct . 24(10):913-9. 10.1002/yea.1502 PubMed 17583893.
Backbone
  Vector backbone: pRS413
  Vector type: Yeast Expression ; Gateway Destination
  Selectable markers: HIS3
Growth in bacteria
  Bacterial resistance: Chloramphenicol and Ampicillin, 25 & 100 μg/mL
  Growth temperature: 37°C
  Growth strain: ccdB Survival
  Growth instructions: DB3.1, ccdB Survival
  Copy number: Unknown
Gene/Insert
  Gene/Insert name: None
  Tag / fusion protein: ECFP (N terminal on backbone)
  Cloning method: Gateway Cloning
  Sequencing primers: 5′ EGFP-C
Terms and licenses: Academic/Nonprofit Terms; Industry Terms: Not Available to Industry
Depositor comments: Type of plasmid: CEN. This plasmid contains the Gateway technology from Invitrogen; Invitrogen requires purchasing of Gateway Clonase for carrying out the Gateway recombinational cloning reaction http://www.invitrogen.com Please note that the full plasmid sequence is provided as a reference only, and may not match the exact sequence of the plasmid.
How to cite: pAG413GAL-ECFP-ccdB was a gift from Susan Lindquist (Addgene plasmid # 14285 ; http://n2t.net/addgene:14285 ; RRID:Addgene_14285)
