[The description below was written by a language model from this plasmid's Addgene catalogue record and pLannotate feature annotations shown in this document.]
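Description:
pAG413GAL-ECFP-ccdB is an empty Gateway destination vector for galactose-inducible expression of N-terminally ECFP-tagged proteins in Saccharomyces cerevisiae. It is built on the pRS413 backbone, a centromeric shuttle plasmid. A CEN6/ARS element provides stable, low-copy maintenance in yeast, and the HIS3 marker with its own promoter allows selection in histidine auxotrophs. In E. coli the plasmid replicates from a ColE1/pUC-type origin and carries ampicillin resistance. An f1 origin and remnants of the pBluescript-derived lac/lacZα region, with flanking T3 and T7 promoters, are inherited from the backbone.

The expression unit consists of the GAL1 promoter, which is regulated by Gal4, followed by the ECFP coding sequence, the Gateway cassette and the CYC1 terminator. The cassette is bounded by attR1 and attR2 and contains a chloramphenicol resistance gene and the ccdB toxin gene. Because CcdB poisons DNA gyrase in ordinary E. coli, the unrecombined vector must be propagated in a ccdB-tolerant strain, with chloramphenicol and ampicillin used together to retain the cassette. In an LR Clonase reaction with an attL-flanked entry clone, the cassette is replaced by the gene of interest. The gene is positioned downstream of ECFP so that an in-frame insert is expressed as a cyan fluorescent fusion protein. Standard strains transformed with the reaction then yield mainly recombinant clones, since ccdB counterselects parental plasmid.

The vector belongs to a suite of yeast Gateway plasmids designed for high-throughput genetic analysis, and it suits studies of protein localisation or controlled expression at near single-copy levels. The depositor notes that the full sequence is a reference only and may not match the physical plasmid exactly.
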