Features (pLannotate 1.2.2; 29 found; start..end, strand, type, name):
     70..573     -  misc_feature   CEN/ARS: S. cerevisiae CEN6 centromere fused to an autonomously replicating sequence
    610..714     +  promoter       AmpR promoter: bla
    715..1575    +  CDS            AmpR: β-lactamase; bla; confers resistance to ampicillin, carbenicillin, and related antibiotics
   1746..2334    +  rep_origin     ori: high-copy-number ColE1/pMB1/pBR322/pUC origin of replication
   2517..2609    +  CDS            lacI (fragment): lac repressor; lacI; The lac repressor binds to the lac operator to inhibit transcription in E. coli. This inhibition can be relieved by adding lactose or isopropyl-β-D-thiogalactopyranoside (IPTG).
   2622..2643    +  protein_bind   CAP binding site: CAP binding activates transcription in the presence of cAMP. E. coli catabolite activator protein
   2658..2688    +  promoter       lac promoter: promoter for the E. coli lac operon
   2696..2712    +  protein_bind   lac operator: The lac repressor binds to the lac operator to inhibit transcription in E. coli. This inhibition can be relieved by adding lactose or isopropyl-β-D-thiogalactopyranoside (IPTG). lac repressor encoded by lacI
   2757..2775    +  promoter       T3 promoter: promoter for bacteriophage T3 RNA polymerase
   2799..3240    +  promoter       GAL1 promoter: S. cerevisiae GAL1; inducible promoter, regulated by Gal4
   3255..3278    +  misc_feature   MCS (fragment): pBluescript multiple cloning site
   3284..4000    +  CDS            ECFP: ECFP is a basic (constitutively fluorescent) cyan fluorescent protein published in 1996, derived from Aequorea victoria. It has low acid sensitivity.
   4025..4149    +  protein_bind   attR1: mutant version of attR; recombination site for the Gateway® LR reaction LR Clonase™
   4174..4204    +  promoter       lac UV5 promoter: E. coli lac promoter with an "up" mutation
   4228..4257    +  promoter       cat promoter (fragment): promoter of the E. coli cat gene encoding chloramphenicol acetyltransferase
   4258..4917    +  CDS            CmR: chloramphenicol acetyltransferase; cat; confers resistance to chloramphenicol
   5099..5257    +  CDS            ccdA (fragment): CCDA_ECO57 - Also known as H, letA. Experimental evidence at protein level: Swiss-Prot protein existence level 1. Antitoxin component of a type II toxin-antitoxin (TA) system which inhibits the post-segregational killing (PSK) of plasmid-free cells, also referred to as a plasmid addiction system. Binds to and blocks the activity of CcdB; will also remove bound CcdB protein from the CcdB-GyrA complex by forming a CcdA-CcdB complex, a process termed rejuvenation. Functions as a transcriptional corepressor for the ccdAB operon, repression also requires CcdB (By similarity). From Escherichia coli
   5262..5564    +  CDS            ccdB: CCDB_ECOLI - Also known as G, letB, letD. Experimental evidence at protein level: Swiss-Prot protein existence level 1. Toxic component of a type II toxin-antitoxin (TA) system, functioning in plasmid maintainence. Responsible for the post- segregational killing (PSK) of plasmid-free cells, also referred to as a plasmid addiction system. Half-life of over 2 hours. Cell killing by CcdB is accompanied by filamentation, defects in chromosome and plasmid segregation, defects in cell division, formation of anucleate cells, decreased DNA synthesis and plasmid loss. Interferes with the activity of DN
   5608..5732    -  protein_bind   attR2: mutant version of attR; recombination site for the Gateway® LR reaction LR Clonase™
   5739..5986    +  terminator     CYC1 terminator: S. cerevisiae CYC1; transcription terminator for CYC1
   6005..6023    -  promoter       T7 promoter: promoter for bacteriophage T7 RNA polymerase
   6031..6186    +  CDS            lacZα (fragment): LacZα fragment of β-galactosidase; lacZ fragment
   6194..6649    +  rep_origin     f1 ori (sequence partly withheld): f1 bacteriophage origin of replication; arrow indicates direction of (+) strand synthesis
   6650..6701    -  misc_feature   bom (fragment): basis of mobility region from pBR322
   6909..7568    -  CDS            HIS3: imidazoleglycerol-phosphate dehydratase, required for histidine biosynthesis; S. cerevisiae HIS3; yeast auxotrophic marker
   7569..7755    -  promoter       HIS3 promoter: S. cerevisiae HIS3
   7805..7885    +  CDS            MRM1 (fragment): MRM1_YEAST - Also known as PET56 From Saccharomyces cerevisiae (strain ATCC 204508 / S288c) (Baker's yeast).
   7886..7935    -  misc_feature   bom (fragment): basis of mobility region from pBR322
   8037..1       -  CDS            rop (fragment) (across the origin): Rop protein, which maintains plasmids at low copy number; rop
>Addgene plasmid #14285 | pAG413GAL-ECFP-ccdB | depositor full sequence | sequence record 7948 | Author sequence
GACGAAAGGGCCTCGTGATACGCCTATTTTTATAGGTTAATGTCATGATAATAATGGTTTCTTAGGACGG
ATCGCTTGCCTGTAACTTACACGCGCCTCGTATCTTTTAATGATGGAATAATTTGGGAATTTACTCTGTG
TTTATTTATTTTTATGTTTTGTATTTGGATTTTAGAAAGTAAATAAAGAAGGTAGAAGAGTTACGGAATG
AAGAAAAAAAAATAAACAAAGGTTTAAAAAATTTCAACAAAAAGCGTACTTTACATATATATTTATTAGA
CAAGAAAAGCAGATTAAATAGATATACATTCGATTAACGATAAGTAAAATGTAAAATCACAGGATTTTCG
TGTGTGGTCTTCTACACAGACAAGATGAAACAATTCGGCATTAATACCTGAGAGCAGGAAGAGCAAGATA
AAAGGTAGTATTTGTTGGCGATCCCCCTAGAGTCTTTTACATCTTCGGAAAACAAAAACTATTTTTTCTT
TAATTTCTTTTTTTACTTTCTATTTTTAATTTATATATTTATATTAAAAAATTTAAATTATAATTATTTT
TATAGCACGTGATGAAAAGGACCCAGGTGGCACTTTTCGGGGAAATGTGCGCGGAACCCCTATTTGTTTA
TTTTTCTAAATACATTCAAATATGTATCCGCTCATGAGACAATAACCCTGATAAATGCTTCAATAATATT
GAAAAAGGAAGAGTATGAGTATTCAACATTTCCGTGTCGCCCTTATTCCCTTTTTTGCGGCATTTTGCCT
TCCTGTTTTTGCTCACCCAGAAACGCTGGTGAAAGTAAAAGATGCTGAAGATCAGTTGGGTGCACGAGTG
GGTTACATCGAACTGGATCTCAACAGCGGTAAGATCCTTGAGAGTTTTCGCCCCGAAGAACGTTTTCCAA
TGATGAGCACTTTTAAAGTTCTGCTATGTGGCGCGGTATTATCCCGTATTGACGCCGGGCAAGAGCAACT
CGGTCGCCGCATACACTATTCTCAGAATGACTTGGTTGAGTACTCACCAGTCACAGAAAAGCATCTTACG
GATGGCATGACAGTAAGAGAATTATGCAGTGCTGCCATAACCATGAGTGATAACACTGCGGCCAACTTAC
TTCTGACAACGATCGGAGGACCGAAGGAGCTAACCGCTTTTTTGCACAACATGGGGGATCATGTAACTCG
CCTTGATCGTTGGGAACCGGAGCTGAATGAAGCCATACCAAACGACGAGCGTGACACCACGATGCCTGTA
GCAATGGCAACAACGTTGCGCAAACTATTAACTGGCGAACTACTTACTCTAGCTTCCCGGCAACAATTAA
TAGACTGGATGGAGGCGGATAAAGTTGCAGGACCACTTCTGCGCTCGGCCCTTCCGGCTGGCTGGTTTAT
TGCTGATAAATCTGGAGCCGGTGAGCGTGGGTCTCGCGGTATCATTGCAGCACTGGGGCCAGATGGTAAG
CCCTCCCGTATCGTAGTTATCTACACGACGGGGAGTCAGGCAACTATGGATGAACGAAATAGACAGATCG
CTGAGATAGGTGCCTCACTGATTAAGCATTGGTAACTGTCAGACCAAGTTTACTCATATATACTTTAGAT
TGATTTAAAACTTCATTTTTAATTTAAAAGGATCTAGGTGAAGATCCTTTTTGATAATCTCATGACCAAA
ATCCCTTAACGTGAGTTTTCGTTCCACTGAGCGTCAGACCCCGTAGAAAAGATCAAAGGATCTTCTTGAG
ATCCTTTTTTTCTGCGCGTAATCTGCTGCTTGCAAACAAAAAAACCACCGCTACCAGCGGTGGTTTGTTT
GCCGGATCAAGAGCTACCAACTCTTTTTCCGAAGGTAACTGGCTTCAGCAGAGCGCAGATACCAAATACT
GTCCTTCTAGTGTAGCCGTAGTTAGGCCACCACTTCAAGAACTCTGTAGCACCGCCTACATACCTCGCTC
TGCTAATCCTGTTACCAGTGGCTGCTGCCAGTGGCGATAAGTCGTGTCTTACCGGGTTGGACTCAAGACG
ATAGTTACCGGATAAGGCGCAGCGGTCGGGCTGAACGGGGGGTTCGTGCACACAGCCCAGCTTGGAGCGA
ACGACCTACACCGAACTGAGATACCTACAGCGTGAGCTATGAGAAAGCGCCACGCTTCCCGAAGGGAGAA
AGGCGGACAGGTATCCGGTAAGCGGCAGGGTCGGAACAGGAGAGCGCACGAGGGAGCTTCCAGGGGGAAA
CGCCTGGTATCTTTATAGTCCTGTCGGGTTTCGCCACCTCTGACTTGAGCGTCGATTTTTGTGATGCTCG
TCAGGGGGGCGGAGCCTATGGAAAAACGCCAGCAACGCGGCCTTTTTACGGTTCCTGGCCTTTTGCTGGC
CTTTTGCTCACATGTTCTTTCCTGCGTTATCCCCTGATTCTGTGGATAACCGTATTACCGCCTTTGAGTG
AGCTGATACCGCTCGCCGCAGCCGAACGACCGAGCGCAGCGAGTCAGTGAGCGAGGAAGCGGAAGAGCGC
CCAATACGCAAACCGCCTCTCCCCGCGCGTTGGCCGATTCATTAATGCAGCTGGCACGACAGGTTTCCCG
ACTGGAAAGCGGGCAGTGAGCGCAACGCAATTAATGTGAGTTACCTCACTCATTAGGCACCCCAGGCTTT
ACACTTTATGCTTCCGGCTCCTATGTTGTGTGGAATTGTGAGCGGATAACAATTTCACACAGGAAACAGC
TATGACCATGATTACGCCAAGCGCGCAATTAACCCTCACTAAAGGGAACAAAAGCTGGAGCTCTAGTACG
GATTAGAAGCCGCCGAGCGGGCGACAGCCCTCCGACGGAAGACTCTCCTCCGTGCGTCCTCGTCTTCACC
GGTCGCGTTCCTGAAACGCAGATGTGCCTCGCGCCGCACTGCTCCGAACAATAAAGATTCTACAATACTA
GCTTTTATGGTTATGAAGAGGAAAAATTGGCAGTAACCTGGCCCCACAAACCTTCAAATTAACGAATCAA
ATTAACAACCATAGGATGATAATGCGATTAGTTTTTTAGCCTTATTTCTGGGGTAATTAATCAGCGAAGC
GATGATTTTTGATCTATTAACAGATATATAAATGGAAAAGCTGCATAACCACTTTAACTAATACTTTCAA
CATTTTCAGTTTGTATTACTTCTTATTCAAATGTCATAAAAGTATCAACAAAAAATTGTTAATATACCTC
TATACTTTAACGTCAAGGAGAAAAAACCCCGGATTCTAGAACTAGTGGATCCCCCGGGACAAAATGGTGA
GCAAGGGCGAGGAGCTGTTCACCGGGGTGGTGCCCATCCTGGTCGAGCTGGACGGCGACGTAAACGGCCA
CAAGTTCAGCGTGTCCGGCGAGGGCGAGGGCGATGCCACCTACGGCAAGCTGACCCTGAAGTTCATCTGC
ACCACCGGCAAGCTGCCCGTGCCCTGGCCCACCCTCGTGACCACCCTGACCTGGGGCGTGCAGTGCTTCA
GCCGCTACCCCGACCACATGAAGCAGCACGACTTCTTCAAGTCCGCCATGCCCGAAGGCTACGTCCAGGA
GCGCACCATCTTCTTCAAGGACGACGGCAACTACAAGACCCGCGCCGAGGTGAAGTTCGAGGGCGACACC
CTGGTGAACCGCATCGAGCTGAAGGGCATCGACTTCAAGGAGGACGGCAACATCCTGGGGCACAAGCTGG
AGTACAACTACATCAGCCACAACGTCTATATCACCGCCGACAAGCAGAAGAACGGCATCAAGGCCAACTT
CAAGATCCGCCACAACATCGAGGACGGCAGCGTGCAGCTCGCCGACCACTACCAGCAGAACACCCCCATC
GGCGACGGCCCCGTGCTGCTGCCCGACAACCACTACCTGAGCACCCAGTCCGCCCTGAGCAAAGACCCCA
ACGAGAAGCGCGATCACATGGTCCTGCTGGAGTTCGTGACCGCCGCCGGGATCACTCTCGGCATGGACGA
GCTGTACAAGGGTGGACCAGGTGGTGGACATCAAACAAGTTTGTACAAAAAAGCTGAACGAGAAACGTAA
AATGATATAAATATCAATATATTAAATTAGATTTTGCATAAAAAACAGACTACATAATACTGTAAAACAC
AACATATCCAGTCACTATGGCGGCCGCATTAGGCACCCCAGGCTTTACACTTTATGCTTCCGGCTCGTAT
AATGTGTGGATTTTGAGTTAGGATCCGTCGAGATTTTCAGGAGCTAAGGAAGCTAAAATGGAGAAAAAAA
TCACTGGATATACCACCGTTGATATATCCCAATGGCATCGTAAAGAACATTTTGAGGCATTTCAGTCAGT
TGCTCAATGTACCTATAACCAGACCGTTCAGCTGGATATTACGGCCTTTTTAAAGACCGTAAAGAAAAAT
AAGCACAAGTTTTATCCGGCCTTTATTCACATTCTTGCCCGCCTGATGAATGCTCATCCGGAATTCCGTA
TGGCAATGAAAGACGGTGAGCTGGTGATATGGGATAGTGTTCACCCTTGTTACACCGTTTTCCATGAGCA
AACTGAAACGTTTTCATCGCTCTGGAGTGAATACCACGACGATTTCCGGCAGTTTCTACACATATATTCG
CAAGATGTGGCGTGTTACGGTGAAAACCTGGCCTATTTCCCTAAAGGGTTTATTGAGAATATGTTTTTCG
TCTCAGCCAATCCCTGGGTGAGTTTCACCAGTTTTGATTTAAACGTGGCCAATATGGACAACTTCTTCGC
CCCCGTTTTCACCATGGGCAAATATTATACGCAAGGCGACAAGGTGCTGATGCCGCTGGCGATTCAGGTT
CATCATGCCGTCTGTGATGGCTTCCATGTCGGCAGAATGCTTAATGAATTACAACAGTACTGCGATGAGT
GGCAGGGCGGGGCGTAAACGCCGCGTGGATCCGGCTTACTAAAAGCCAGATAACAGTATGCGTATTTGCG
CGCTGATTTTTGCGGTATAAGAATATATACTGATATGTATACCCGAAGTATGTCAAAAAGAGGTATGCTA
TGAAGCAGCGTATTACAGTGACAGTTGACAGCGACAGCTATCAGTTGCTCAAGGCATATATGATGTCAAT
ATCTCCGGTCTGGTAAGCACAACCATGCAGAATGAAGCCCGTCGTCTGCGTGCCGAACGCTGGAAAGCGG
AAAATCAGGAAGGGATGGCTGAGGTCGCCCGGTTTATTGAAATGAACGGCTCTTTTGCTGACGAGAACAG
GGGCTGGTGAAATGCAGTTTAAGGTTTACACCTATAAAAGAGAGAGCCGTTATCGTCTGTTTGTGGATGT
ACAGAGTGATATTATTGACACGCCCGGGCGACGGATGGTGATCCCCCTGGCCAGTGCACGTCTGCTGTCA
GATAAAGTCTCCCGTGAACTTTACCCGGTGGTGCATATCGGGGATGAAAGCTGGCGCATGATGACCACCG
ATATGGCCAGTGTGCCGGTCTCCGTTATCGGGGAAGAAGTGGCTGATCTCAGCCACCGCGAAAATGACAT
CAAAAACGCCATTAACCTGATGTTCTGGGGAATATAAATGTCAGGCTCCCTTATACACAGCCAGTCTGCA
GGTCGACCATAGTGACTGGATATGTTGTGTTTTACAGTATTATGTAGTCTGTTTTTTATGCAAAATCTAA
TTTAATATATTGATATTTATATCATTTTACGTTTCTCGTTCAGCTTTCTTGTACAAAGTGGTTCGATGTC
ATGTAATTAGTTATGTCACGCTTACATTCACGCCCTCCCCCCACATCCGCTCTAACCGAAAAGGAAGGAG
TTAGACAACCTGAAGTCTAGGTCCCTATTTATTTTTTTATAGTTATGTTAGTATTAAGAACGTTATTTAT
ATTTCAAATTTTTCTTTTTTTTCTGTACAGACGCGTGTACGCATGTAACATTATACTGAAAACCTTGCTT
GAGAAGGTTTTGGGACGCTCGAAGGCTTTAATTTGCGGCCGGTACCCAATTCGCCCTATAGTGAGTCGTA
TTACGCGCGCTCACTGGCCGTCGTTTTACAACGTCGTGACTGGGAAAACCCTGGCGTTACCCAACTTAAT
CGCCTTGCAGCACATCCCCCTTTCGCCAGCTGGCGTAATAGCGAAGAGGCCCGCACCGATCGCCCTTCCC
AACAGTTGCGCAGCCTGAATGGCGAATGGCGCG
[124 nt withheld, positions 6194-6317]
C
[91 nt withheld, positions 6319-6409]
A
[49 nt withheld, positions 6411-6459]
CCTTTGACGTTGGAGTCCACGTTCTTT
[37 nt withheld, positions 6487-6523]
ACCCTATCTCGGTCTATTCTTTTGATTTATAAGGGATTTTGCCGATTTCGGCCTATTGGTTAAAAAATGA
GCTGATTTAACAAAAATTTAACGCGAATTTTAACAAAATATTAACGTTTACAATTTCCTGATGCGGTATT
TTCTCCTTACGCATCTGTGCGGTATTTCACACCGCATAGATCCGTCGAGTTCAAGAGAAAAAAAAAGAAA
AAGCAAAAAGAAAAAAGGAAAGCGCGCCTCGTTCAGAATGACACGTATAGAATGATGCATTACCTTGTCA
TCTTCAGTATCATACTGTTCGTATACATACTTACTGACATTCATAGGTATACATATATACACATGTATAT
ATATCGTATGCTGCAGCTTTAAATAATCGGTGTCACTACATAAGAACACCTTTGGTGGAGGGAACATCGT
TGGTACCATTGGGCGAGGTGGCTTCTCTTATGGCAACCGCAAGAGCCTTGAACGCACTCTCACTACGGTG
ATGATCATTCTTGCCTCGCAGACAATCAACGTGGAGGGTAATTCTGCTAGCCTCTGCAAAGCTTTCAAGA
AAATGCGGGATCATCTCGCAAGAGAGATCTCCTACTTTCTCCCTTTGCAAACCAAGTTCGACAACTGCGT
ACGGCCTGTTCGAAAGATCTACCACCGCTCTGGAAAGTGCCTCATCCAAAGGCGCAAATCCTGATCCAAA
CCTTTTTACTCCACGCGCCAGTAGGGCCTCTTTAAAAGCTTGACCGAGAGCAATCCCGCAGTCTTCAGTG
GTGTGATGGTCGTCTATGTGTAAGTCACCAATGCACTCAACGATTAGCGACCAGCCGGAATGCTTGGCCA
GAGCATGTATCATATGGTCCAGAAACCCTATACCTGTGTGGACGTTAATCACTTGCGATTGTGTGGCCTG
TTCTGCTACTGCTTCTGCCTCTTTTTCTGGGAAGATCGAGTGCTCTATCGCTAGGGGACCACCCTTTAAA
GAGATCGCAATCTGAATCTTGGTTTCATTTGTAATACGCTTTACTAGGGCTTTCTGCTCTGTCATCTTTG
CCTTCGTTTATCTTGCCTGCTCATTTTTTAGTATATTCTTCGAAGAAATCACATTACTTTATATAATGTA
TAATTCATTATGTGATAATGCCAATCGCTAAGAAAAAAAAAGAGTCATCCGCTAGGGGAAAAAAAAAAAT
GAAAATCATTACCGAGGCATAAAAAAATATAGAGTGTACTAGAGGAGGCCAAGAGTAATAGAAAAAGAAA
ATTGCGGGAAAGGACTGTGTTATGACTTCCCTGACTAATGCCGTGTTCAAACGATACCTGGCAGTGACTC
CTAGCGCTCACCAAGCTCTTAAAACGGGAATTTATGGTGCACTCTCAGTACAATCTGCTCTGATGCCGCA
TAGTTAAGCCAGCCCCGACACCCGCCAACACGCGCTGACGCGCCCTGACGGGCTTGTCTGCTCCCGGCAT
CCGCTTACAGACAAGCTGTGACCGTCTCCGGGAGCTGCATGTGTCAGAGGTTTTCACCGTCATCACCGAA
ACGCGCGA
