>Addgene plasmid #14285 | pAG413GAL-ECFP-ccdB | addgene partial sequence | sequence record 20802 | 14285 with pRS_marker
CGCTAGGAGTCACTGCCAGGTATCGTTTGAACACGGCATTAGTCAGGGAAGTCATAACACAGTCCTTTCC
CGCAATTTTCTTTTTCTATTACTCTTGGCCTCCTCTAGTACACTCTATATTTTTTTATGCCTCGGTAATG
ATTTTCATTTTTTTTTTTCCACCTAGCGGATGACTCTTTTTTTTTCTTAGCGATTGGCATTATCACATAA
TGAATTATACATTATATAAAGTAATGGGATTTCTTCCAAGAATATACTAAAAAATGAACAGGGAAGAAAA
ACGAAGGGAAAGATGACAGAACAGAAAGCCCTAGTAAAGCGTATTACAAATGAAACCAAAAATCAAAATG
GGATCTCTTTAAAGGGGGGGCCCCTAGCGATAGAACACTCCATCTTCCCAGAAAAAGAAGGAGAAACCGT
AGCAAAACAGGGCCCACCATCCCAAGGGAATAACGTCCACACCGGGATAGGGGTTC
