>Addgene plasmid #14285 | pAG413GAL-ECFP-ccdB | addgene partial sequence | sequence record 20803 | 14285 with EXFP-R
AGCCTTCGGGCATGGCGGACTTGAAGAAGTCGTGCTGCTTCATGTGGTCGGGGTAGCGGCTGAAGCACTG
CACGCCCCAGGTCAGGGTGGTCACGAGGGTGGGCCAGGGCACGGGCAGCTTGCCGGTGGTGCAGATGAAC
TTCAGGGTCAGCTTGCCGTAGGTGGCATCGCCCTCGCCCTCGCCGGACACGCTGAACTTGTGGCCGTTTA
CGTCGCCGTCCAGCTCGACCAGGATGGGCACCACCCCGGTGAACAGCTCCTCGCCCTTGCTCACCATTTT
GTCCCGGGGGATCCACTAGTTCTAGAATCCGGGGTTTTTTCTCCTTGACGTTAAAGTATAGAGGTATATT
AACAATTTTTTGTTGATACTTTTATTACATTTGAATAAGAAGTAATAAAAACCGAAAATGTTGAAAATAT
TAGTTAAAGTGGTTATGCAGTTTTTTCATTTATATATCTGTTAATAG
